>Addgene plasmid #166803 | pcDNA 3.1 LIC 6A NLRP1-FLAG | addgene full sequence | sequence record 328310 | Addgene NGS Result
GACGGATCGGGAGATCTCCCGATCCCCTATGGTGCACTCTCAGTACAATCTGCTCTGATGCCGCATAGTT
AAGCCAGTATCTGCTCCCTGCTTGTGTGTTGGAGGTCGCTGAGTAGTGCGCGAGCAAAATTTAAGCTACA
ACAAGGCAAGGCTTGACCGACAATTGCATGAAGAATCTGCTTAGGGTTAGGCGTTTTGCGCTGCTTCGCG
ATGTACGGGCCAGATATACGCGTTGACATTGATTATTGACTAGTTATTAATAGTAATCAATTACGGGGTC
ATTAGTTCATAGCCCATATATGGAGTTCCGCGTTACATAACTTACGGTAAATGGCCCGCCTGGCTGACCG
CCCAACGACCCCCGCCCATTGACGTCAATAATGACGTATGTTCCCATAGTAACGCCAATAGGGACTTTCC
ATTGACGTCAATGGGTGGAGTATTTACGGTAAACTGCCCACTTGGCAGTACATCAAGTGTATCATATGCC
AAGTACGCCCCCTATTGACGTCAATGACGGTAAATGGCCCGCCTGGCATTATGCCCAGTACATGACCTTA
TGGGACTTTCCTACTTGGCAGTACATCTACGTATTAGTCATCGCTATTACCATGGTGATGCGGTTTTGGC
AGTACATCAATGGGCGTGGATAGCGGTTTGACTCACGGGGATTTCCAAGTCTCCACCCCATTGACGTCAA
TGGGAGTTTGTTTTGGCACCAAAATCAACGGGACTTTCCAAAATGTCGTAACAACTCCGCCCCATTGACG
CAAATGGGCGGTAGGCGTGTACGGTGGGAGGTCTATATAAGCAGAGCTCTCTGGCTAACTAGAGAACCCA
CTGCTTACTGGCTTATCGAAATTAATACGACTCACTATAGGGAGACCCAAGCTTGGTACCGAGCTCGGAT
CCCTACTTCCAATCCAATGCCACCATGGCTGGCGGAGCCTGGGGCCGCCTGGCCTGTTACTTGGAGTTCC
TGAAGAAGGAGGAGCTGAAGGAGTTCCAGCTTCTGCTCGCCAATAAAGCGCACTCCAGGAGCTCTTCGGG
TGAGACACCCGCTCAGCCAGAGAAGACGAGTGGCATGGAGGTGGCCTCGTACCTGGTGGCTCAGTATGGG
GAGCAGCGGGCCTGGGACCTAGCCCTCCATACCTGGGAGCAGATGGGGCTGAGGTCACTGTGCGCCCAAG
CCCAGGAAGGGGCAGGCCACTCTCCCTCATTCCCCTACAGCCCAAGTGAACCCCACCTGGGGTCTCCCAG
CCAACCCACCTCCACCGCAGTGCTAATGCCCTGGATCCATGAATTGCCGGCGGGGTGCACCCAGGGCTCA
GAGAGAAGGGTTTTGAGACAGCTGCCTGACACATCTGGACGCCGCTGGAGAGAAATCTCTGCCTCACTCC
TCTACCAAGCTCTTCCAAGCTCCCCAGACCATGAGTCTCCAAGCCAGGAGTCACCCAACGCCCCCACATC
CACAGCAGTGCTGGGGAGCTGGGGATCCCCACCTCAGCCCAGCCTAGCACCCAGAGAGCAGGAGGCTCCT
GGGACCCAATGGCCTCTGGATGAAACGTCAGGAATTTACTACACAGAAATCAGAGAAAGAGAGAGAGAGA
AATCAGAGAAAGGCAGGCCCCCATGGGCAGCGGTGGTAGGAACGCCCCCACAGGCGCACACCAGCCTACA
GCCCCACCACCACCCATGGGAGCCTTCTGTGAGAGAGAGCCTCTGTTCCACATGGCCCTGGAAAAATGAG
GATTTTAACCAAAAATTCACACAGCTGCTACTTCTACAAAGACCTCACCCCAGAAGCCAAGATCCCCTGG
TCAAGAGAAGCTGGCCTGATTATGTGGAGGAGAATCGAGGACATTTAATTGAGATCAGAGACTTATTTGG
CCCAGGCCTGGATACCCAAGAACCTCGCATAGTCATACTGCAGGGGGCTGCTGGAATTGGGAAGTCAACA
CTGGCCAGGCAGGTGAAGGAAGCCTGGGGGAGAGGCCAGCTGTATGGGGACCGCTTCCAGCATGTCTTCT
ACTTCAGCTGCAGAGAGCTGGCCCAGTCCAAGGTGGTGAGTCTCGCTGAGCTCATCGGAAAAGATGGGAC
AGCCACTCCGGCTCCCATTAGACAGATCCTGTCTAGGCCAGAGCGGCTGCTCTTCATCCTCGATGGTGTA
GATGAGCCAGGATGGGTCTTGCAGGAGCCGAGTTCTGAGCTCTGTCTGCACTGGAGCCAGCCACAGCCGG
CGGATGCACTGCTGGGCAGTTTGCTGGGGAAAACTATACTTCCCGAGGCATCCTTCCTGATCACGGCTCG
GACCACAGCTCTGCAGAACCTCATTCCTTCTTTGGAGCAGGCACGTTGGGTAGAGGTCCTGGGGTTCTCT
GAGTCCAGCAGGAAGGAATATTTCTACAGATATTTCACAGATGAAAGGCAAGCAATTAGAGCCTTTAGGT
TGGTCAAATCAAACAAAGAGCTCTGGGCCCTGTGTCTTGTGCCCTGGGTGTCCTGGCTGGCCTGCACTTG
CCTGATGCAGCAGATGAAGCGGAAGGAAAAACTCACACTGACTTCCAAGACCACCACAACCCTCTGTCTA
CATTACCTTGCCCAGGCTCTCCAAGCTCAGCCATTGGGACCCCAGCTCAGAGACCTCTGCTCTCTGGCTG
CTGAGGGCATCTGGCAAAAAAAGACCCTTTTCAGTCCAGATGACCTCAGGAAGCATGGGTTAGATGGGGC
CATCATCTCCACCTTCTTGAAGATGGGTATTCTTCAAGAGCACCCCATCCCTCTGAGCTACAGCTTCATT
CACCTCTGTTTCCAAGAGTTCTTTGCAGCAATGTCCTATGTCTTGGAGGATGAGAAGGGGAGAGGTAAAC
ATTCTAATTGCATCATAGATTTGGAAAAGACGCTAGAAGCATATGGAATACATGGCCTGTTTGGGGCATC
AACCACACGTTTCCTATTGGGCCTGTTAAGTGATGAGGGGGAGAGAGAGATGGAGAACATCTTTCACTGC
CGGCTGTCTCAGGGGAGGAACCTGATGCAGTGGGTCCCGTCCCTGCAGCTGCTGCTGCAGCCACACTCTC
TGGAGTCCCTCCACTGCTTGTACGAGACTCGGAACAAAACGTTCCTGACACAAGTGATGGCCCATTTCGA
AGAAATGGGCATGTGTGTAGAAACAGACATGGAGCTCTTAGTGTGCACTTTCTGCATTAAATTCAGCCGC
CACGTGAAGAAGCTTCAGCTGATTGAGGGCAGGCAGCACAGATCAACATGGAGCCCCACCATGGTAGTCC
TGTTCAGGTGGGTCCCAGTCACAGATGCCTATTGGCAGATTCTCTTCTCCGTCCTCAAGGTCACCAGAAA
CCTGAAGGAGCTGGACCTAAGTGGAAACTCGCTGAGCCACTCTGCAGTGAAGAGTCTTTGTAAGACCCTG
AGACGCCCTCGCTGCCTCCTGGAGACCCTGCGGTTGGCTGGCTGTGGCCTCACAGCTGAGGACTGCAAGG
ACCTTGCCTTTGGGCTGAGAGCCAACCAGACCCTGACCGAGCTGGACCTGAGCTTCAATGTGCTCACGGA
TGCTGGAGCCAAACACCTTTGCCAGAGACTGAGACAGCCGAGCTGCAAGCTACAGCGACTGCAGCTGGTC
AGCTGTGGCCTCACGTCTGACTGCTGCCAGGACCTGGCCTCTGTGCTTAGTGCCAGCCCCAGCCTGAAGG
AGCTAGACCTGCAGCAGAACAACCTGGATGACGTTGGCGTGCGACTGCTCTGTGAGGGGCTCAGGCATCC
TGCCTGCAAACTCATACGCCTGGGGCTGGACCAGACAACTCTGAGTGATGAGATGAGGCAGGAACTGAGG
GCCCTGGAGCAGGAGAAACCTCAGCTGCTCATCTTCAGCAGACGGAAACCAAGTGTGATGACCCCTACTG
AGGGCCTGGATACGGGAGAGATGAGTAATAGCACATCCTCACTCAAGCGGCAGAGACTCGGATCAGAGAG
GGCGGCTTCCCATGTTGCTCAGGCTAATCTCAAACTCCTGGACGTGAGCAAGATCTTCCCAATTGCTGAG
ATTGCAGAGGAAAGCTCCCCAGAGGTAGTACCGGTGGAACTCTTGTGCGTGCCTTCTCCTGCCTCTCAAG
GGGACCTGCATACGAAGCCTTTGGGGACTGACGATGACTTCTGGGGCCCCACGGGGCCTGTGGCTACTGA
GGTAGTTGACAAAGAAAAGAACTTGTACCGAGTTCACTTCCCTGTAGCTGGCTCCTACCGCTGGCCCAAC
ACGGGTCTCTGCTTTGTGATGAGAGAAGCGGTGACCGTTGAGATTGAATTCTGTGTGTGGGACCAGTTCC
TGGGTGAGATCAACCCACAGCACAGCTGGATGGTGGCAGGGCCTCTGCTGGACATCAAGGCTGAGCCTGG
AGCTGTGGAAGCTGTGCACCTCCCTCACTTTGTGGCTCTCCAAGGGGGCCATGTGGACACATCCCTGTTC
CAAATGGCCCACTTTAAAGAGGAGGGGATGCTCCTGGAGAAGCCAGCCAGGGTGGAGCTGCATCACATAG
TTCTGGAAAACCCCAGCTTCTCCCCCTTGGGAGTCCTCCTGAAAATGATCCATAATGCCCTGCGCTTCAT
TCCCGTCACCTCTGTGGTGTTGCTTTACCACCGCGTCCATCCTGAGGAAGTCACCTTCCACCTCTACCTG
ATCCCAAGTGACTGCTCCATTCGGAAGGCCATAGATGATCTAGAAATGAAATTCCAGTTTGTGCGAATCC
ACAAGCCACCCCCGCTGACCCCACTTTATATGGGCTGTCGTTACACTGTGTCTGGGTCTGGTTCAGGGAT
GCTGGAAATACTCCCCAAGGAACTGGAGCTCTGCTATCGAAGCCCTGGAGAAGACCAGCTGTTCTCGGAG
TTCTACGTTGGCCACTTGGGATCAGGGATCAGGCTGCAAGTGAAAGACAAGAAAGATGAGACTCTGGTGT
GGGAGGCCTTGGTGAAACCAGGAGATCTCATGCCTGCAACTACTCTGATCCCTCCAGCCCGCATAGCCGT
ACCTTCACCTCTGGATGCCCCGCAGTTGCTGCACTTTGTGGACCAGTATCGAGAGCAGCTGATAGCCCGA
GTGACATCGGTGGAGGTTGTCTTGGACAAACTGCATGGACAGGTGCTGAGCCAGGAGCAGTACGAGAGGG
TGCTGGCTGAGAACACGAGGCCCAGCCAGATGCGGAAGCTGTTCAGCTTGAGCCAGTCCTGGGACCGGAA
GTGCAAAGATGGACTCTACCAAGCCCTGAAGGAGACCCATCCTCACCTCATTATGGAACTCTGGGAGAAG
GGCAGCAAAAAGGGACTCCTGCCACTCAGCAGCGACTACAAAGACGATGACGACAAGTAATAACATTGGA
AGTGGATAATCTAGAGGGCCCTATTCTATAGTGTCACCTAAATGCTAGAGCTCGCTGATCAGCCTCGACT
GTGCCTTCTAGTTGCCAGCCATCTGTTGTTTGCCCCTCCCCCGTGCCTTCCTTGACCCTGGAAGGTGCCA
CTCCCACTGTCCTTTCCTAATAAAATGAGGAAATTGCATCGCATTGTCTGAGTAGGTGTCATTCTATTCT
GGGGGGTGGGGTGGGGCAGGACAGCAAGGGGGAGGATTGGGAAGACAATAGCAGGCATGCTGGGGATGCG
GTGGGCTCTATGGCTTCTGAGGCGGAAAGAACCAGCTGGGGCTCTAGGGGGTATCCCC
[124 nt withheld, positions 5729-5852]
C
[91 nt withheld, positions 5854-5944]
A
[49 nt withheld, positions 5946-5994]
CCTTTGACGTTGGAGTCCACGTTCTTT
[37 nt withheld, positions 6022-6058]
ACCCTATCTCGGTCTATTCTTTTGATTTATAAGGGATTTTGCCGATTTCGGCCTATTGGTTAAAAAATGA
GCTGATTTAACAAAAATTTAACGCGAATTAATTCTGTGGAATGTGTGTCAGTTAGGGTGTGGAAAGTCCC
CAGGCTCCCCAGCAGGCAGAAGTATGCAAAGCATGCATCTCAATTAGTCAGCAACCAGGTGTGGAAAGTC
CCCAGGCTCCCCAGCAGGCAGAAGTATGCAAAGCATGCATCTCAATTAGTCAGCAACCATAGTCCCGCCC
CTAACTCCGCCCATCCCGCCCCTAACTCCGCCCAGTTCCGCCCATTCTCCGCCCCATGGCTGACTAATTT
TTTTTATTTATGCAGAGGCCGAGGCCGCCTCTGCCTCTGAGCTATTCCAGAAGTAGTGAGGAGGCTTTTT
TGGAGGCCTAGGCTTTTGCAAAAAGCTCCCGGGAGCTTGTATATCCATTTTCGGATCTGATCAAGAGACA
GGATGAGGATCGTTTCGCATGATTGAACAAGATGGATTGCACGCAGGTTCTCCGGCCGCTTGGGTGGAGA
GGCTATTCGGCTATGACTGGGCACAACAGACAATCGGCTGCTCTGATGCCGCCGTGTTCCGGCTGTCAGC
GCAGGGGCGCCCGGTTCTTTTTGTCAAGACCGACCTGTCCGGTGCCCTGAATGAACTGCAGGACGAGGCA
GCGCGGCTATCGTGGCTGGCCACGACGGGCGTTCCTTGCGCAGCTGTGCTCGACGTTGTCACTGAAGCGG
GAAGGGACTGGCTGCTATTGGGCGAAGTGCCGGGGCAGGATCTCCTGTCATCTCACCTTGCTCCTGCCGA
GAAAGTATCCATCATGGCTGATGCAATGCGGCGGCTGCATACGCTTGATCCGGCTACCTGCCCATTCGAC
CACCAAGCGAAACATCGCATCGAGCGAGCACGTACTCGGATGGAAGCCGGTCTTGTCGATCAGGATGATC
TGGACGAAGAGCATCAGGGGCTCGCGCCAGCCGAACTGTTCGCCAGGCTCAAGGCGCGCATGCCCGACGG
CGAGGATCTCGTCGTGACCCATGGCGATGCCTGCTTGCCGAATATCATGGTGGAAAATGGCCGCTTTTCT
GGATTCATCGACTGTGGCCGGCTGGGTGTGGCGGACCGCTATCAGGACATAGCGTTGGCTACCCGTGATA
TTGCTGAAGAGCTTGGCGGCGAATGGGCTGACCGCTTCCTCGTGCTTTACGGTATCGCCGCTCCCGATTC
GCAGCGCATCGCCTTCTATCGCCTTCTTGACGAGTTCTTCTGAGCGGGACTCTGGGGTTCGAAATGACCG
ACCAAGCGACGCCCAACCTGCCATCACGAGATTTCGATTCCACCGCCGCCTTCTATGAAAGGTTGGGCTT
CGGAATCGTTTTCCGGGACGCCGGCTGGATGATCCTCCAGCGCGGGGATCTCATGCTGGAGTTCTTCGCC
CACCCCAACTTGTTTATTGCAGCTTATAATGGTTACAAATAAAGCAATAGCATCACAAATTTCACAAATA
AAGCATTTTTTTCACTGCATTCTAGTTGTGGTTTGTCCAAACTCATCAATGTATCTTATCATGTCTGTAT
ACCGTCGACCTCTAGCTAGAGCTTGGCGTAATCATGGTCATAGCTGTTTCCTGTGTGAAATTGTTATCCG
CTCACAATTCCACACAACATACGAGCCGGAAGCATAAAGTGTAAAGCCTGGGGTGCCTAATGAGTGAGCT
AACTCACATTAATTGCGTTGCGCTCACTGCCCGCTTTCCAGTCGGGAAACCTGTCGTGCCAGCTGCATTA
ATGAATCGGCCAACGCGCGGGGAGAGGCGGTTTGCGTATTGGGCGCTCTTCCGCTTCCTCGCTCACTGAC
TCGCTGCGCTCGGTCGTTCGGCTGCGGCGAGCGGTATCAGCTCACTCAAAGGCGGTAATACGGTTATCCA
CAGAATCAGGGGATAACGCAGGAAAGAACATGTGAGCAAAAGGCCAGCAAAAGGCCAGGAACCGTAAAAA
GGCCGCGTTGCTGGCGTTTTTCCATAGGCTCCGCCCCCCTGACGAGCATCACAAAAATCGACGCTCAAGT
CAGAGGTGGCGAAACCCGACAGGACTATAAAGATACCAGGCGTTTCCCCCTGGAAGCTCCCTCGTGCGCT
CTCCTGTTCCGACCCTGCCGCTTACCGGATACCTGTCCGCCTTTCTCCCTTCGGGAAGCGTGGCGCTTTC
TCATAGCTCACGCTGTAGGTATCTCAGTTCGGTGTAGGTCGTTCGCTCCAAGCTGGGCTGTGTGCACGAA
CCCCCCGTTCAGCCCGACCGCTGCGCCTTATCCGGTAACTATCGTCTTGAGTCCAACCCGGTAAGACACG
ACTTATCGCCACTGGCAGCAGCCACTGGTAACAGGATTAGCAGAGCGAGGTATGTAGGCGGTGCTACAGA
GTTCTTGAAGTGGTGGCCTAACTACGGCTACACTAGAAGAACAGTATTTGGTATCTGCGCTCTGCTGAAG
CCAGTTACCTTCGGAAAAAGAGTTGGTAGCTCTTGATCCGGCAAACAAACCACCGCTGGTAGCGGTGGTT
TTTTTGTTTGCAAGCAGCAGATTACGCGCAGAAAAAAAGGATCTCAAGAAGATCCTTTGATCTTTTCTAC
GGGGTCTGACGCTCAGTGGAACGAAAACTCACGTTAAGGGATTTTGGTCATGAGATTATCAAAAAGGATC
TTCACCTAGATCCTTTTAAATTAAAAATGAAGTTTTAAATCAATCTAAAGTATATATGAGTAAACTTGGT
CTGACAGTTACCAATGCTTAATCAGTGAGGCACCTATCTCAGCGATCTGTCTATTTCGTTCATCCATAGT
TGCCTGACTCCCCGTCGTGTAGATAACTACGATACGGGAGGGCTTACCATCTGGCCCCAGTGCTGCAATG
ATACCGCGAGACCCACGCTCACCGGCTCCAGATTTATCAGCAATAAACCAGCCAGCCGGAAGGGCCGAGC
GCAGAAGTGGTCCTGCAACTTTATCCGCCTCCATCCAGTCTATTAATTGTTGCCGGGAAGCTAGAGTAAG
TAGTTCGCCAGTTAATAGTTTGCGCAACGTTGTTGCCATTGCTACAGGCATCGTGGTGTCACGCTCGTCG
TTTGGTATGGCTTCATTCAGCTCCGGTTCCCAACGATCAAGGCGAGTTACATGATCCCCCATGTTGTGCA
AAAAAGCGGTTAGCTCCTTCGGTCCTCCGATCGTTGTCAGAAGTAAGTTGGCCGCAGTGTTATCACTCAT
GGTTATGGCAGCACTGCATAATTCTCTTACTGTCATGCCATCCGTAAGATGCTTTTCTGTGACTGGTGAG
TACTCAACCAAGTCATTCTGAGAATAGTGTATGCGGCGACCGAGTTGCTCTTGCCCGGCGTCAATACGGG
ATAATACCGCGCCACATAGCAGAACTTTAAAAGTGCTCATCATTGGAAAACGTTCTTCGGGGCGAAAACT
CTCAAGGATCTTACCGCTGTTGAGATCCAGTTCGATGTAACCCACTCGTGCACCCAACTGATCTTCAGCA
TCTTTTACTTTCACCAGCGTTTCTGGGTGAGCAAAAACAGGAAGGCAAAATGCCGCAAAAAAGGGAATAA
GGGCGACACGGAAATGTTGAATACTCATACTCTTCCTTTTTCATTATTATTGAAGCATTTATCAGGGTTA
TTGTCTCATGAGCGGATACATATTTGAATGTATTTAGAAAAATAAACAAATAGGGGTTCCGCGCACATTT
CCCCGAAAAGTGCCACCTGACGTC
Features (pLannotate 1.2.2; 21 found; start..end, strand, type, name):
     28..80      -  misc_feature   bom (fragment): basis of mobility region from pBR322
    235..614     +  enhancer       CMV enhancer: human cytomegalovirus immediate early enhancer
    615..818     +  promoter       CMV promoter: human cytomegalovirus (CMV) immediate early promoter
    814..847     +  LTR            5' LTR (truncated) (fragment): truncated 5' long terminal repeat (LTR) from HIV-1
    863..881     +  promoter       T7 promoter: promoter for bacteriophage T7 RNA polymerase
    935..5353    +  CDS            NLRP1: NLRP1_HUMAN - Also known as CARD7, DEFCAP From Homo sapiens (Human).
   5415..5433    -  promoter       SP6 promoter: promoter for bacteriophage SP6 RNA polymerase
   5459..5683    +  polyA_signal   bGH poly(A) signal: bovine growth hormone polyadenylation signal
   5687..5708    +  promoter       SV40 promoter (fragment): SV40 enhancer and early promoter
   5729..6157    +  rep_origin     f1 ori (sequence partly withheld): f1 bacteriophage origin of replication; arrow indicates direction of (+) strand synthesis
   6171..6500    +  promoter       SV40 promoter: SV40 enhancer and early promoter
   6567..7358    +  CDS            neo: KKA2_KLEPN - Also known as kan, nptII. Experimental evidence at protein level: Swiss-Prot protein existence level 1. Resistance to kanamycin, neomycin, paromomycin, ribostamycin, butirosin and gentamicin B. From Klebsiella pneumoniae.
   7382..7540    +  CDS            ble (fragment): BLE_KLEPN - Experimental evidence at protein level: Swiss-Prot protein existence level 1. Binding protein with a strong affinity to the bleomycin family of antibiotics. Binds to CL990; an antimitotic-antibiotic compound. From Klebsiella pneumoniae.
   7535..7656    +  polyA_signal   SV40 poly(A) signal: SV40 polyadenylation signal
   7729..7745    -  protein_bind   lac operator: The lac repressor binds to the lac operator to inhibit transcription in E. coli. This inhibition can be relieved by adding lactose or isopropyl-β-D-thiogalactopyranoside (IPTG). lac repressor encoded by lacI
   7753..7783    -  promoter       lac promoter: promoter for the E. coli lac operon
   7798..7819    -  protein_bind   CAP binding site: CAP binding activates transcription in the presence of cAMP. E. coli catabolite activator protein
   7832..7924    -  CDS            lacI (fragment): lac repressor; lacI; The lac repressor binds to the lac operator to inhibit transcription in E. coli. This inhibition can be relieved by adding lactose or isopropyl-β-D-thiogalactopyranoside (IPTG).
   8107..8695    -  rep_origin     ori: high-copy-number ColE1/pMB1/pBR322/pUC origin of replication
   8866..9726    -  CDS            AmpR: β-lactamase; bla; confers resistance to ampicillin, carbenicillin, and related antibiotics
   9727..9831    -  promoter       AmpR promoter: bla
