[The description below was written by a language model from this plasmid's Addgene catalogue record and pLannotate feature annotations shown in this document.]
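Description:
pcDNA 3.1 LIC 6A NLRP1-FLAG is a mammalian expression plasmid of 9,862 nt, built on the pcDNA3.1 LIC 6A backbone, a pcDNA3.1 derivative adapted for ligation-independent cloning. It is maintained in E. coli as a high-copy plasmid through a ColE1/pUC-type origin and selected with ampicillin via the β-lactamase gene and its native promoter. An f1 origin is also present, along with small lac promoter/operator and lacI remnants typical of this backbone family.

The payload is the human NLRP1 coding sequence, annotated as a roughly 4.4 kb open reading frame, placed downstream of the human cytomegalovirus immediate-early enhancer and promoter and followed by the bovine growth hormone polyadenylation signal. According to the catalogue record, the protein carries a C-terminal FLAG epitope; the tag is not separately called in the automated feature table, though there is a short unannotated stretch after the NLRP1 annotation where it would lie. A T7 promoter upstream and an SP6 promoter on the opposite strand downstream flank the insert and could support in vitro transcription. A second cassette, with the SV40 early promoter driving the neomycin phosphotransferase gene and ending in an SV40 poly(A) signal, allows G418 selection of stably transfected mammalian cells. The short hits labelled as a truncated HIV-1 LTR and a ble fragment are most likely incidental annotation matches rather than functional elements.

The construct is intended for expressing FLAG-tagged NLRP1, an inflammasome sensor protein, in mammalian cells, where the tag permits detection or affinity purification. The associated work concerns repression of NLRP1 inflammasome activation by DPP9.
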