Addgene plasmid #166803: pcDNA 3.1 LIC 6A NLRP1-FLAG
Purpose: Mammalian cell expression vector for FLAG-tagged NLRP1.
Depositing lab: Hao Wu. Depositing organization: Boston Children's Hospital. Publication: DPP9 sequesters the C terminus of NLRP1 to repress inflammasome activation. Hollingsworth LR, Sharif H, Griswold AR, Fontana P, Mintseris J, Dagbay KB, Paulo JA, Gygi SP, Bachovchin DA, Wu H. Nature. 2021 Mar 17. pii: 10.1038/s41586-021-03350-4. doi: 10.1038/s41586-021-03350-4. PubMed 33731932.
Backbone
  Vector backbone: pcDNA3.1 LIC 6A
  Vector type: Mammalian Expression
Growth in bacteria
  Bacterial resistance: Ampicillin, 100 μg/mL
  Growth temperature: 37°C
  Growth strain: DH5alpha
  Copy number: High Copy
Gene/Insert
  Gene/Insert name: NLRP1
  Species: H. sapiens (human)
  Entrez Gene: NLRP1 (a.k.a. AIADK, CARD7, CIDED, CLR17.1, DEFCAP, DEFCAP-L/S, JRRP, MSPC, NAC, NALP1, PP1044, SLEV1, VAMAS1)
  Promoter: CMV
  Tag / fusion protein: FLAG (C terminal on insert)
  Cloning method: Ligation Independent Cloning
  Sequencing primers: 5′ CMV F; 3′ BGHR
Terms and licenses: Academic/Nonprofit Terms; Industry Terms: Not Available to Industry
Depositor comments: Mammalian cell expression vector for FLAG-tagged NLRP1.
How to cite: pcDNA 3.1 LIC 6A NLRP1-FLAG was a gift from Hao Wu (Addgene plasmid # 166803 ; http://n2t.net/addgene:166803 ; RRID:Addgene_166803)
