>Addgene plasmid #166803 | pcDNA 3.1 LIC 6A NLRP1-FLAG | depositor partial sequence | sequence record 323801 | Insert sequence
ATGGCTGGCGGAGCCTGGGGCCGCCTGGCCTGTTACTTGGAGTTCCTGAAGAAGGAGGAGCTGAAGGAGT
TCCAGCTTCTGCTCGCCAATAAAGCGCACTCCAGGAGCTCTTCGGGTGAGACACCCGCTCAGCCAGAGAA
GACGAGTGGCATGGAGGTGGCCTCGTACCTGGTGGCTCAGTATGGGGAGCAGCGGGCCTGGGACCTAGCC
CTCCATACCTGGGAGCAGATGGGGCTGAGGTCACTGTGCGCCCAAGCCCAGGAAGGGGCAGGCCACTCTC
CCTCATTCCCCTACAGCCCAAGTGAACCCCACCTGGGGTCTCCCAGCCAACCCACCTCCACCGCAGTGCT
AATGCCCTGGATCCATGAATTGCCGGCGGGGTGCACCCAGGGCTCAGAGAGAAGGGTTTTGAGACAGCTG
CCTGACACATCTGGACGCCGCTGGAGAGAAATCTCTGCCTCACTCCTCTACCAAGCTCTTCCAAGCTCCC
CAGACCATGAGTCTCCAAGCCAGGAGTCACCCAACGCCCCCACATCCACAGCAGTGCTGGGGAGCTGGGG
ATCCCCACCTCAGCCCAGCCTAGCACCCAGAGAGCAGGAGGCTCCTGGGACCCAATGGCCTCTGGATGAA
ACGTCAGGAATTTACTACACAGAAATCAGAGAAAGAGAGAGAGAGAAATCAGAGAAAGGCAGGCCCCCAT
GGGCAGCGGTGGTAGGAACGCCCCCACAGGCGCACACCAGCCTACAGCCCCACCACCACCCATGGGAGCC
TTCTGTGAGAGAGAGCCTCTGTTCCACATGGCCCTGGAAAAATGAGGATTTTAACCAAAAATTCACACAG
CTGCTACTTCTACAAAGACCTCACCCCAGAAGCCAAGATCCCCTGGTCAAGAGAAGCTGGCCTGATTATG
TGGAGGAGAATCGAGGACATTTAATTGAGATCAGAGACTTATTTGGCCCAGGCCTGGATACCCAAGAACC
TCGCATAGTCATACTGCAGGGGGCTGCTGGAATTGGGAAGTCAACACTGGCCAGGCAGGTGAAGGAAGCC
TGGGGGAGAGGCCAGCTGTATGGGGACCGCTTCCAGCATGTCTTCTACTTCAGCTGCAGAGAGCTGGCCC
AGTCCAAGGTGGTGAGTCTCGCTGAGCTCATCGGAAAAGATGGGACAGCCACTCCGGCTCCCATTAGACA
GATCCTGTCTAGGCCAGAGCGGCTGCTCTTCATCCTCGATGGTGTAGATGAGCCAGGATGGGTCTTGCAG
GAGCCGAGTTCTGAGCTCTGTCTGCACTGGAGCCAGCCACAGCCGGCGGATGCACTGCTGGGCAGTTTGC
TGGGGAAAACTATACTTCCCGAGGCATCCTTCCTGATCACGGCTCGGACCACAGCTCTGCAGAACCTCAT
TCCTTCTTTGGAGCAGGCACGTTGGGTAGAGGTCCTGGGGTTCTCTGAGTCCAGCAGGAAGGAATATTTC
TACAGATATTTCACAGATGAAAGGCAAGCAATTAGAGCCTTTAGGTTGGTCAAATCAAACAAAGAGCTCT
GGGCCCTGTGTCTTGTGCCCTGGGTGTCCTGGCTGGCCTGCACTTGCCTGATGCAGCAGATGAAGCGGAA
GGAAAAACTCACACTGACTTCCAAGACCACCACAACCCTCTGTCTACATTACCTTGCCCAGGCTCTCCAA
GCTCAGCCATTGGGACCCCAGCTCAGAGACCTCTGCTCTCTGGCTGCTGAGGGCATCTGGCAAAAAAAGA
CCCTTTTCAGTCCAGATGACCTCAGGAAGCATGGGTTAGATGGGGCCATCATCTCCACCTTCTTGAAGAT
GGGTATTCTTCAAGAGCACCCCATCCCTCTGAGCTACAGCTTCATTCACCTCTGTTTCCAAGAGTTCTTT
GCAGCAATGTCCTATGTCTTGGAGGATGAGAAGGGGAGAGGTAAACATTCTAATTGCATCATAGATTTGG
AAAAGACGCTAGAAGCATATGGAATACATGGCCTGTTTGGGGCATCAACCACACGTTTCCTATTGGGCCT
GTTAAGTGATGAGGGGGAGAGAGAGATGGAGAACATCTTTCACTGCCGGCTGTCTCAGGGGAGGAACCTG
ATGCAGTGGGTCCCGTCCCTGCAGCTGCTGCTGCAGCCACACTCTCTGGAGTCCCTCCACTGCTTGTACG
AGACTCGGAACAAAACGTTCCTGACACAAGTGATGGCCCATTTCGAAGAAATGGGCATGTGTGTAGAAAC
AGACATGGAGCTCTTAGTGTGCACTTTCTGCATTAAATTCAGCCGCCACGTGAAGAAGCTTCAGCTGATT
GAGGGCAGGCAGCACAGATCAACATGGAGCCCCACCATGGTAGTCCTGTTCAGGTGGGTCCCAGTCACAG
ATGCCTATTGGCAGATTCTCTTCTCCGTCCTCAAGGTCACCAGAAACCTGAAGGAGCTGGACCTAAGTGG
AAACTCGCTGAGCCACTCTGCAGTGAAGAGTCTTTGTAAGACCCTGAGACGCCCTCGCTGCCTCCTGGAG
ACCCTGCGGTTGGCTGGCTGTGGCCTCACAGCTGAGGACTGCAAGGACCTTGCCTTTGGGCTGAGAGCCA
ACCAGACCCTGACCGAGCTGGACCTGAGCTTCAATGTGCTCACGGATGCTGGAGCCAAACACCTTTGCCA
GAGACTGAGACAGCCGAGCTGCAAGCTACAGCGACTGCAGCTGGTCAGCTGTGGCCTCACGTCTGACTGC
TGCCAGGACCTGGCCTCTGTGCTTAGTGCCAGCCCCAGCCTGAAGGAGCTAGACCTGCAGCAGAACAACC
TGGATGACGTTGGCGTGCGACTGCTCTGTGAGGGGCTCAGGCATCCTGCCTGCAAACTCATACGCCTGGG
GCTGGACCAGACAACTCTGAGTGATGAGATGAGGCAGGAACTGAGGGCCCTGGAGCAGGAGAAACCTCAG
CTGCTCATCTTCAGCAGACGGAAACCAAGTGTGATGACCCCTACTGAGGGCCTGGATACGGGAGAGATGA
GTAATAGCACATCCTCACTCAAGCGGCAGAGACTCGGATCAGAGAGGGCGGCTTCCCATGTTGCTCAGGC
TAATCTCAAACTCCTGGACGTGAGCAAGATCTTCCCAATTGCTGAGATTGCAGAGGAAAGCTCCCCAGAG
GTAGTACCGGTGGAACTCTTGTGCGTGCCTTCTCCTGCCTCTCAAGGGGACCTGCATACGAAGCCTTTGG
GGACTGACGATGACTTCTGGGGCCCCACGGGGCCTGTGGCTACTGAGGTAGTTGACAAAGAAAAGAACTT
GTACCGAGTTCACTTCCCTGTAGCTGGCTCCTACCGCTGGCCCAACACGGGTCTCTGCTTTGTGATGAGA
GAAGCGGTGACCGTTGAGATTGAATTCTGTGTGTGGGACCAGTTCCTGGGTGAGATCAACCCACAGCACA
GCTGGATGGTGGCAGGGCCTCTGCTGGACATCAAGGCTGAGCCTGGAGCTGTGGAAGCTGTGCACCTCCC
TCACTTTGTGGCTCTCCAAGGGGGCCATGTGGACACATCCCTGTTCCAAATGGCCCACTTTAAAGAGGAG
GGGATGCTCCTGGAGAAGCCAGCCAGGGTGGAGCTGCATCACATAGTTCTGGAAAACCCCAGCTTCTCCC
CCTTGGGAGTCCTCCTGAAAATGATCCATAATGCCCTGCGCTTCATTCCCGTCACCTCTGTGGTGTTGCT
TTACCACCGCGTCCATCCTGAGGAAGTCACCTTCCACCTCTACCTGATCCCAAGTGACTGCTCCATTCGG
AAGGCCATAGATGATCTAGAAATGAAATTCCAGTTTGTGCGAATCCACAAGCCACCCCCGCTGACCCCAC
TTTATATGGGCTGTCGTTACACTGTGTCTGGGTCTGGTTCAGGGATGCTGGAAATACTCCCCAAGGAACT
GGAGCTCTGCTATCGAAGCCCTGGAGAAGACCAGCTGTTCTCGGAGTTCTACGTTGGCCACTTGGGATCA
GGGATCAGGCTGCAAGTGAAAGACAAGAAAGATGAGACTCTGGTGTGGGAGGCCTTGGTGAAACCAGGAG
ATCTCATGCCTGCAACTACTCTGATCCCTCCAGCCCGCATAGCCGTACCTTCACCTCTGGATGCCCCGCA
GTTGCTGCACTTTGTGGACCAGTATCGAGAGCAGCTGATAGCCCGAGTGACATCGGTGGAGGTTGTCTTG
GACAAACTGCATGGACAGGTGCTGAGCCAGGAGCAGTACGAGAGGGTGCTGGCTGAGAACACGAGGCCCA
GCCAGATGCGGAAGCTGTTCAGCTTGAGCCAGTCCTGGGACCGGAAGTGCAAAGATGGACTCTACCAAGC
CCTGAAGGAGACCCATCCTCACCTCATTATGGAACTCTGGGAGAAGGGCAGCAAAAAGGGACTCCTGCCA
CTCAGCAGCGACCCAGCTTTCTTGTACAAAGTGGTTGATATCGACTACAAGGACGATGACGACAAGTAG
